>Addgene plasmid #100758 | Myc-Nix-ActA | addgene full sequence | sequence record 193042 | Addgene NGS Result
CGGGCCAGATATACGCGTTGACATTGATTATTGACTAGTTATTAATAGTAATCAATTACGGGGTCATTAG
TTCATAGCCCATATATGGAGTTCCGCGTTACATAACTTACGGTAAATGGCCCGCCTGGCTGACCGCCCAA
CGACCCCCGCCCATTGACGTCAATAATGACGTATGTTCCCATAGTAACGCCAATAGGGACTTTCCATTGA
CGTCAATGGGTGGAGTATTTACGGTAAACTGCCCACTTGGCAGTACATCAAGTGTATCATATGCCAAGTA
CGCCCCCTATTGACGTCAATGACGGTAAATGGCCCGCCTGGCATTATGCCCAGTACATGACCTTATGGGA
CTTTCCTACTTGGCAGTACATCTACGTATTAGTCATCGCTATTACCATGGTGATGCGGTTTTGGCAGTAC
ATCAATGGGCGTGGATAGCGGTTTGACTCACGGGGATTTCCAAGTCTCCACCCCATTGACGTCAATGGGA
GTTTGTTTTGGCACCAAAATCAACGGGACTTTCCAAAATGTCGTAACAACTCCGCCCCATTGACGCAAAT
GGGCGGTAGGCGTGTACGGTGGGAGGTCTATATAAGCAGAGCTCTCTGGCTAACTAGAGAACCCACTGCT
TACTGGCTTATCGAAATTAATACGACTCACTATAGGGAGACCCAAGCTTGGTACCATGGAGCAGAAGCTG
ATCTCCGAGGAGGACCTGGGATCCATCGATGTCGACGAATTCATGTCGTCCCACCTAGTCGAGCCGCCGC
CGCCCCTGCACAACAACAACAACAACTGCGAGGAAAATGAGCAGTCTCTGCCCCCGCCGGCCGGCCTCAA
CAGTTCCTGGGTGGAGCTACCCATGAACAGCAGCAATGGCAATGATAATGGCAATGGGAAAAATGGGGGG
CTGGAACACGTACCATCCTCATCCTCCATCCACAATGGAGACATGGAGAAGATTCTTTTGGATGCACAAC
ATGAATCAGGACAGAGTAGTTCCAGAGGCAGTTCTCACTGTGACAGCCCTTCGCCACAAGAAGATGGGCA
GATCATGTTTGATGTGGAAATGCACACCAGCAGGGACCATAGCTCTCAGTCAGAAGAAGAAGTTGTAGAA
GGAGAGAAGGAAGTCGAGGCTTTGAAGAAAAGTGCGGACTGGGTATCAGACTGGTCCAGTAGACCCGAAA
ACATTCCACCCAAGGAGTTCCACTTCAGACACCCTAAACGTTCTGTGTCTTTAAGCATGAGGAAAAGTGG
AGCCATGAAGAAAGGGGGTATTTTCTCCGCAGAATTTTTAATTCTTGCAATGTTAGCTATTGGCGTGTTC
TCTTTAGGGGCGTTTATCAAAATTATTCAATTAAGAAAAAATAATTAATAACTCGAGCATGCATCTAGAG
GGCCCTATTCTATAGTGTCACCTAAATGCTAGAGCTCGCTGATCAGCCTCGACTGTGCCTTCTAGTTGCC
AGCCATCTGTTGTTTGCCCCTCCCCCGTGCCTTCCTTGACCCTGGAAGGTGCCACTCCCACTGTCCTTTC
CTAATAAAATGAGGAAATTGCATCGCATTGTCTGAGTAGGTGTCATTCTATTCTGGGGGGTGGGGTGGGG
CAGGACAGCAAGGGGGAGGATTGGGAAGACAATAGCAGGCATGCTGGGGATGCGGTGGGCTCTATGGCTT
CTGAGGCGGAAAGAACCAGCTGGGGCTCTAGGGGGTATCCCC
[124 nt withheld, positions 1723-1846]
C
[91 nt withheld, positions 1848-1938]
A
[49 nt withheld, positions 1940-1988]
CCTTTGACGTTGGAGTCCACGTTCTTT
[37 nt withheld, positions 2016-2052]
ACCCTATCTCGGTCTATTCTTTTGATTTATAAGGGATTTTGCCGATTTCGGCCTATTGGTTAAAAAATGA
GCTGATTTAACAAAAATTTAACGCGAATTAATTCTGTGGAATGTGTGTCAGTTAGGGTGTGGAAAGTCCC
CAGGCTCCCCAGCAGGCAGAAGTATGCAAAGCATGCATCTCAATTAGTCAGCAACCAGGTGTGGAAAGTC
CCCAGGCTCCCCAGCAGGCAGAAGTATGCAAAGCATGCATCTCAATTAGTCAGCAACCATAGTCCCGCCC
CTAACTCCGCCCATCCCGCCCCTAACTCCGCCCAGTTCCGCCCATTCTCCGCCCCATGGCTGACTAATTT
TTTTTATTTATGCAGAGGCCGAGGCCGCCTCTGCCTCTGAGCTATTCCAGAAGTAGTGAGGAGGCTTTTT
TGGAGGCCTAGGCTTTTGCAAAAAGCTCCCGGGAGCTTGTATATCCATTTTCGGATCTGATCAAGAGACA
GGATGAGGATCGTTTCGCATGATTGAACAAGATGGATTGCACGCAGGTTCTCCGGCCGCTTGGGTGGAGA
GGCTATTCGGCTATGACTGGGCACAACAGACAATCGGCTGCTCTGATGCCGCCGTGTTCCGGCTGTCAGC
GCAGGGGCGCCCGGTTCTTTTTGTCAAGACCGACCTGTCCGGTGCCCTGAATGAACTGCAGGACGAGGCA
GCGCGGCTATCGTGGCTGGCCACGACGGGCGTTCCTTGCGCAGCTGTGCTCGACGTTGTCACTGAAGCGG
GAAGGGACTGGCTGCTATTGGGCGAAGTGCCGGGGCAGGATCTCCTGTCATCTCACCTTGCTCCTGCCGA
GAAAGTATCCATCATGGCTGATGCAATGCGGCGGCTGCATACGCTTGATCCGGCTACCTGCCCATTCGAC
CACCAAGCGAAACATCGCATCGAGCGAGCACGTACTCGGATGGAAGCCGGTCTTGTCGATCAGGATGATC
TGGACGAAGAGCATCAGGGGCTCGCGCCAGCCGAACTGTTCGCCAGGCTCAAGGCGCGCATGCCCGACGG
CGAGGATCTCGTCGTGACCCATGGCGATGCCTGCTTGCCGAATATCATGGTGGAAAATGGCCGCTTTTCT
GGATTCATCGACTGTGGCCGGCTGGGTGTGGCGGACCGCTATCAGGACATAGCGTTGGCTACCCGTGATA
TTGCTGAAGAGCTTGGCGGCGAATGGGCTGACCGCTTCCTCGTGCTTTACGGTATCGCCGCTCCCGATTC
GCAGCGCATCGCCTTCTATCGCCTTCTTGACGAGTTCTTCTGAGCGGGACTCTGGGGTTCGAAATGACCG
ACCAAGCGACGCCCAACCTGCCATCACGAGATTTCGATTCCACCGCCGCCTTCTATGAAAGGTTGGGCTT
CGGAATCGTTTTCCGGGACGCCGGCTGGATGATCCTCCAGCGCGGGGATCTCATGCTGGAGTTCTTCGCC
CACCCCAACTTGTTTATTGCAGCTTATAATGGTTACAAATAAAGCAATAGCATCACAAATTTCACAAATA
AAGCATTTTTTTCACTGCATTCTAGTTGTGGTTTGTCCAAACTCATCAATGTATCTTATCATGTCTGTAT
ACCGTCGACCTCTAGCTAGAGCTTGGCGTAATCATGGTCATAGCTGTTTCCTGTGTGAAATTGTTATCCG
CTCACAATTCCACACAACATACGAGCCGGAAGCATAAAGTGTAAAGCCTGGGGTGCCTAATGAGTGAGCT
AACTCACATTAATTGCGTTGCGCTCACTGCCCGCTTTCCAGTCGGGAAACCTGTCGTGCCAGCTGCATTA
ATGAATCGGCCAACGCGCGGGGAGAGGCGGTTTGCGTATTGGGCGCTCTTCCGCTTCCTCGCTCACTGAC
TCGCTGCGCTCGGTCGTTCGGCTGCGGCGAGCGGTATCAGCTCACTCAAAGGCGGTAATACGGTTATCCA
CAGAATCAGGGGATAACGCAGGAAAGAACATGTGAGCAAAAGGCCAGCAAAAGGCCAGGAACCGTAAAAA
GGCCGCGTTGCTGGCGTTTTTCCATAGGCTCCGCCCCCCTGACGAGCATCACAAAAATCGACGCTCAAGT
CAGAGGTGGCGAAACCCGACAGGACTATAAAGATACCAGGCGTTTCCCCCTGGAAGCTCCCTCGTGCGCT
CTCCTGTTCCGACCCTGCCGCTTACCGGATACCTGTCCGCCTTTCTCCCTTCGGGAAGCGTGGCGCTTTC
TCATAGCTCACGCTGTAGGTATCTCAGTTCGGTGTAGGTCGTTCGCTCCAAGCTGGGCTGTGTGCACGAA
CCCCCCGTTCAGCCCGACCGCTGCGCCTTATCCGGTAACTATCGTCTTGAGTCCAACCCGGTAAGACACG
ACTTATCGCCACTGGCAGCAGCCACTGGTAACAGGATTAGCAGAGCGAGGTATGTAGGCGGTGCTACAGA
GTTCTTGAAGTGGTGGCCTAACTACGGCTACACTAGAAGAACAGTATTTGGTATCTGCGCTCTGCTGAAG
CCAGTTACCTTCGGAAAAAGAGTTGGTAGCTCTTGATCCGGCAAACAAACCACCGCTGGTAGCGGTGGTT
TTTTTGTTTGCAAGCAGCAGATTACGCGCAGAAAAAAAGGATCTCAAGAAGATCCTTTGATCTTTTCTAC
GGGGTCTGACGCTCAGTGGAACGAAAACTCACGTTAAGGGATTTTGGTCATGAGATTATCAAAAAGGATC
TTCACCTAGATCCTTTTAAATTAAAAATGAAGTTTTAAATCAATCTAAAGTATATATGAGTAAACTTGGT
CTGACAGTTACCAATGCTTAATCAGTGAGGCACCTATCTCAGCGATCTGTCTATTTCGTTCATCCATAGT
TGCCTGACTCCCCGTCGTGTAGATAACTACGATACGGGAGGGCTTACCATCTGGCCCCAGTGCTGCAATG
ATACCGCGAGACCCACGCTCACCGGCTCCAGATTTATCAGCAATAAACCAGCCAGCCGGAAGGGCCGAGC
GCAGAAGTGGTCCTGCAACTTTATCCGCCTCCATCCAGTCTATTAATTGTTGCCGGGAAGCTAGAGTAAG
TAGTTCGCCAGTTAATAGTTTGCGCAACGTTGTTGCCATTGCTACAGGCATCGTGGTGTCACGCTCGTCG
TTTGGTATGGCTTCATTCAGCTCCGGTTCCCAACGATCAAGGCGAGTTACATGATCCCCCATGTTGTGCA
AAAAAGCGGTTAGCTCCTTCGGTCCTCCGATCGTTGTCAGAAGTAAGTTGGCCGCAGTGTTATCACTCAT
GGTTATGGCAGCACTGCATAATTCTCTTACTGTCATGCCATCCGTAAGATGCTTTTCTGTGACTGGTGAG
TACTCAACCAAGTCATTCTGAGAATAGTGTATGCGGCGACCGAGTTGCTCTTGCCCGGCGTCAATACGGG
ATAATACCGCGCCACATAGCAGAACTTTAAAAGTGCTCATCATTGGAAAACGTTCTTCGGGGCGAAAACT
CTCAAGGATCTTACCGCTGTTGAGATCCAGTTCGATGTAACCCACTCGTGCACCCAACTGATCTTCAGCA
TCTTTTACTTTCACCAGCGTTTCTGGGTGAGCAAAAACAGGAAGGCAAAATGCCGCAAAAAAGGGAATAA
GGGCGACACGGAAATGTTGAATACTCATACTCTTCCTTTTTCAATATTATTGAAGCATTTATCAGGGTTA
TTGTCTCATGAGCGGATACATATTTGAATGTATTTAGAAAAATAAACAAATAGGGGTTCCGCGCACATTT
CCCCGAAAAGTGCCACCTGACGTCGACGGATCGGGAGATCTCCCGATCCCCTATGGTGCACTCTCAGTAC
AATCTGCTCTGATGCCGCATAGTTAAGCCAGTATCTGCTCCCTGCTTGTGTGTTGGAGGTCGCTGAGTAG
TGCGCGAGCAAAATTTAAGCTACAACAAGGCAAGGCTTGACCGACAATTGCATGAAGAATCTGCTTAGGG
TTAGGCGTTTTGCGCTGCTTCGCGATGTA
Features (pLannotate 1.2.2; 22 found; start..end, strand, type, name):
     20..399     +  enhancer       CMV enhancer: human cytomegalovirus immediate early enhancer
    400..603     +  promoter       CMV promoter: human cytomegalovirus (CMV) immediate early promoter
    599..632     +  LTR            5' LTR (truncated) (fragment): truncated 5' long terminal repeat (LTR) from HIV-1
    648..666     +  promoter       T7 promoter: promoter for bacteriophage T7 RNA polymerase
    743..1300    +  CDS            BNIP3L (fragment): BNI3L_HUMAN - Also known as BNIP3A, BNIP3H, NIX. Experimental evidence at protein level: Swiss-Prot protein existence level 1. Induces apoptosis. Interacts with viral and cellular anti- apoptosis proteins. Can overcome the suppressors BCL-2 and BCL-XL, although high levels of BCL-XL expression will inhibit apoptosis. Inhibits apoptosis induced by BNIP3. Involved in mitochondrial quality control via its interaction with SPATA18/MIEAP: in response to mitochondrial damage, participates in mitochondrial protein catabolic process (also named MALM) leading to the degradation of damaged proteins insi
   1298..1375    +  CDS            actA (fragment): ACTA_LISMO - Also known as prtB. Experimental evidence at protein level: Swiss-Prot protein existence level 1. Virulence factor required for host cell microfilament interaction. It induces actin assembly around the bacteria to allow it to move within the cytoplasm. It is involved in the actin polymerization process. It seems to act as a nucleator that induces the reorganization of the actin cytoskeleton. From Listeria monocytogenes serovar 1/2a (strain ATCC BAA-679 / EGD-e).
   1409..1427    -  promoter       SP6 promoter: promoter for bacteriophage SP6 RNA polymerase
   1453..1677    +  polyA_signal   bGH poly(A) signal: bovine growth hormone polyadenylation signal
   1681..1702    +  promoter       SV40 promoter (fragment): SV40 enhancer and early promoter
   1723..2151    +  rep_origin     f1 ori (sequence partly withheld): f1 bacteriophage origin of replication; arrow indicates direction of (+) strand synthesis
   2165..2494    +  promoter       SV40 promoter: SV40 enhancer and early promoter
   2561..3352    +  CDS            neo: KKA2_KLEPN - Also known as kan, nptII. Experimental evidence at protein level: Swiss-Prot protein existence level 1. Resistance to kanamycin, neomycin, paromomycin, ribostamycin, butirosin and gentamicin B. From Klebsiella pneumoniae.
   3376..3534    +  CDS            ble (fragment): BLE_KLEPN - Experimental evidence at protein level: Swiss-Prot protein existence level 1. Binding protein with a strong affinity to the bleomycin family of antibiotics. Binds to CL990; an antimitotic-antibiotic compound. From Klebsiella pneumoniae.
   3529..3650    +  polyA_signal   SV40 poly(A) signal: SV40 polyadenylation signal
   3723..3739    -  protein_bind   lac operator: The lac repressor binds to the lac operator to inhibit transcription in E. coli. This inhibition can be relieved by adding lactose or isopropyl-β-D-thiogalactopyranoside (IPTG). lac repressor encoded by lacI
   3747..3777    -  promoter       lac promoter: promoter for the E. coli lac operon
   3792..3813    -  protein_bind   CAP binding site: CAP binding activates transcription in the presence of cAMP. E. coli catabolite activator protein
   3826..3918    -  CDS            lacI (fragment): lac repressor; lacI; The lac repressor binds to the lac operator to inhibit transcription in E. coli. This inhibition can be relieved by adding lactose or isopropyl-β-D-thiogalactopyranoside (IPTG).
   4101..4689    -  rep_origin     ori: high-copy-number ColE1/pMB1/pBR322/pUC origin of replication
   4860..5720    -  CDS            AmpR: β-lactamase; bla; confers resistance to ampicillin, carbenicillin, and related antibiotics
   5721..5825    -  promoter       AmpR promoter: bla
   5884..5936    -  misc_feature   bom (fragment): basis of mobility region from pBR322
