[The description below was written by a language model from this plasmid's Addgene catalogue record and pLannotate feature annotations shown in this document.]
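Description:
Myc-Nix-ActA is a mammalian expression plasmid built on the pcDNA3.1(+) backbone and designed to produce a version of Nix (BNIP3L) that is directed specifically to mitochondria. It is maintained in E. coli as a high-copy plasmid through a ColE1/pUC-type origin and selected with ampicillin via the β-lactamase gene. An f1 origin is also present. For mammalian cells, the backbone carries a neomycin phosphotransferase gene under the SV40 early promoter with an SV40 polyadenylation signal, which would allow G418 selection of stable transfectants. The short HIV-1 LTR, ble, lacI and bom fragments flagged by the automated annotation appear to be backbone remnants or chance matches, not functional parts.

The expression cassette uses the human CMV immediate early enhancer and promoter and ends in the bovine growth hormone polyadenylation signal. The roughly 640 bp insert was cloned between EcoRI and XhoI sites, both of which are retained. It encodes Nix with an N-terminal Myc epitope tag, although the tag itself was not picked up in the feature table. The annotated coding sequence matches human BNIP3L, a BH3-only-type protein implicated in apoptosis and mitochondrial quality control. It continues directly into a short fragment of Listeria monocytogenes ActA. According to the record, this fragment replaces the native Nix transmembrane domain, and the C-terminal ActA tail is widely used as a mitochondrial outer membrane anchor. The swap therefore restricts the protein to mitochondria, and the Myc tag allows its detection. Flanking T7 and SP6 promoters serve as sequencing primer sites. The construct is suited to studying the mitochondria-specific functions of Nix in transfected mammalian cells.
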