Addgene plasmid #100758: Myc-Nix-ActA
Purpose: Mammalian expression of mitochondria targetted Nix
Depositing lab: Joseph Gordon. Depositing organization: University of Manitoba.
Backbone
  Vector backbone: pcDNA3.1(+)
  Backbone size w/o insert (bp): 5400
  Vector type: Mammalian Expression
Growth in bacteria
  Bacterial resistance: Ampicillin, 100 μg/mL
  Growth temperature: 37°C
  Growth strain: DH5alpha
  Copy number: High Copy
Gene/Insert
  Gene/Insert name: Nix-ActA
  Insert size (bp): 639
  Mutation: TM domain replaced by ActA
  Promoter: CMV
  Tag / fusion protein: Myc (N terminal on insert)
  Cloning method: Restriction Enzyme; 5′ cloning site EcoRI (not destroyed); 3′ cloning site XhoI (not destroyed)
  Sequencing primers: 5′ T7; 3′ Sp6
Terms and licenses: Academic/Nonprofit Terms; Industry Terms: Not Available to Industry
How to cite: Myc-Nix-ActA was a gift from Joseph Gordon (Addgene plasmid # 100758 ; http://n2t.net/addgene:100758 ; RRID:Addgene_100758)
