>Addgene plasmid #100758 | Myc-Nix-ActA | depositor partial sequence | sequence record 189450 | Human Nix hybrid with human mitochondria targeting sigmal
ATGTCGTCCCACCTAGTCGAGCCGCCGCCGCCCCTGCACAACAACAACAACAACTGCGAGGAAAATGAGC
AGTCTCTGCCCCCGCCGGCCGGCCTCAACAGTTCCTGGGTGGAGCTACCCATGAACAGCAGCAATGGCAA
TGATAATGGCAATGGGAAAAATGGGGGGCTGGAACACGTACCATCCTCATCCTCCATCCACAATGGAGAC
ATGGAGAAGATTCTTTTGGATGCACAACATGAATCAGGACAGAGTAGTTCCAGAGGCAGTTCTCACTGTG
ACAGCCCTTCGCCACAAGAAGATGGGCAGATCATGTTTGATGTGGAAATGCACACCAGCAGGGACCATAG
CTCTCAGTCAGAAGAAGAAGTTGTAGAAGGAGAGAAGGAAGTCGAGGCTTTGAAGAAAAGTGCGGACTGG
GTATCAGACTGGTCCAGTAGACCCGAAAACATTCCACCCAAGGAGTTCCACTTCAGACACCCTAAACGTT
CTGTGTCTTTAAGCATGAGGAAAAGTGGAGCCATGAAGAAAGGGGGTATTTTCTCCGCAGAATTTTTAAT
TCTTGCAATGTTAGCTATTGGCGTGTTCTCTTTAGGGGCGTTTATCAAAATTATTCAATTAAGAAAAAAT
AATTAATAA
